Addgene plasmid #214905: SHIP2-C1
Purpose: expression of the truncated variants of the SHIP2 that retains second proline-rich domain and C-terminal sterile alpha motif
Depositing lab: Pavel Krejčí. Depositing organization: Masaryk University. Publication: The inositol phosphatase SHIP2 enables sustained ERK activation downstream of FGF receptors by recruiting Src kinases. Fafilek B, Balek L, Bosakova MK, Varecha M, Nita A, Gregor T, Gudernova I, Krenova J, Ghosh S, Piskacek M, Jonatova L, Cernohorsky NH, Zieba JT, Kostas M, Haugsten EM, Wesche J, Erneux C, Trantirek L, Krakow D, Krejci P. Sci Signal. 2018 Sep 18;11(548):eaap8608. doi: 10.1126/scisignal.aap8608. PubMed 30228226.
Backbone
  Vector backbone: pCMV6-Entry-V5/His
  Vector type: Mammalian Expression
Growth in bacteria
  Bacterial resistance: Kanamycin, 50 μg/mL
  Growth temperature: 37°C
  Growth strain: DH5alpha
  Copy number: High Copy
Gene/Insert
  Gene/Insert name: human SHIP2 aa 740-1258 (alt name: INPPL1)
  Species: H. sapiens (human)
  Mutation: delta 1-739aa
  Entrez Gene: INPPL1 (a.k.a. OPSMD, SHIP2)
  Promoter: CMV
  Tag / fusion protein: V5/His (C terminal on insert)
  Cloning method: Restriction Enzyme; 5′ cloning site Unknown (unknown if destroyed)
Terms and licenses: Academic/Nonprofit Terms; Industry Terms: Not Available to Industry
How to cite: SHIP2-C1 was a gift from Pavel Krejčí (Addgene plasmid # 214905 ; http://n2t.net/addgene:214905 ; RRID:Addgene_214905)
