[The description below was written by a language model from this plasmid's Addgene catalogue record and pLannotate feature annotations shown in this document.]
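Description:
SHIP2-C1 is a mammalian expression plasmid built on the pCMV6-Entry-V5/His backbone that encodes a truncated form of human SHIP2 (INPPL1), the inositol 5-phosphatase that converts PtdIns(3,4,5)P3 to PtdIns(3,4)P2. The insert covers residues 740–1258, so the first 739 amino acids are deleted. According to the record, the remaining fragment retains the second proline-rich domain and the C-terminal sterile alpha motif. Transcription is driven by the human cytomegalovirus immediate-early enhancer and promoter, and a T7 promoter sits just upstream of the coding region. The open reading frame is fused at its C terminus to a V5/His tag. The annotation detects the V5 epitope directly after the INPPL1 fragment but does not call the His tag as a separate feature. A human growth hormone polyadenylation signal terminates the transcript.

The plasmid is about 6.4 kb and replicates at high copy in E. coli from a ColE1/pUC-type origin. It also carries an f1 origin. Selection relies on a single NeoR/KanR (Tn5 aminoglycoside phosphotransferase) gene placed behind tandem bacterial (AmpR-type) and SV40 early promoters and followed by an HSV TK polyadenylation signal. This arrangement gives kanamycin resistance in bacteria and would allow G418 selection in mammalian cells. Short fragments of lacZα, M13 ori, ble and a bGH polyadenylation signal are also annotated and appear to be backbone remnants.

The construct is one of a set of SHIP2 truncation variants. The associated study examined how SHIP2 supports sustained ERK activation downstream of FGF receptors by recruiting Src kinases. This suggests its use for domain mapping, with the V5/His tag available for detecting or pulling down the expressed fragment.
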