Features (pLannotate 1.2.2; 16 found; start..end, strand, type, name):
      1..25      +  rep_origin     M13 ori (fragment): M13 bacteriophage origin of replication; arrow indicates direction of (+) strand synthesis
     29..183     -  CDS            lacZα (fragment): LacZα fragment of β-galactosidase; lacZ fragment
    343..722     +  enhancer       CMV enhancer: human cytomegalovirus immediate early enhancer
    724..923     +  promoter       CMV promoter: human cytomegalovirus (CMV) immediate early promoter
    952..970     +  promoter       T7 promoter: promoter for bacteriophage T7 RNA polymerase
    985..2544    +  CDS            INPPL1 (fragment): SHIP2_HUMAN - Also known as SHIP2. Experimental evidence at protein level: Swiss-Prot protein existence level 1. Phosphatidylinositol (PtdIns) phosphatase that specifically hydrolyzes the 5-phosphate of phosphatidylinositol-3,4,5-trisphosphate (PtdIns(3,4,5)P3) to produce PtdIns(3,4)P2, thereby negatively regulating the PI3K (phosphoinositide 3-kinase) pathways. Plays a central role in regulation of PI3K-dependent insulin signaling, although the precise molecular mechanisms and signaling pathways remain unclear. While overexpression reduces both insulin-stimulated MAP kinase and Akt activation
   2566..2607    +  CDS            V5 tag: epitope tag from simian virus 5
   2690..3312    +  polyA_signal   hGH poly(A) signal: human growth hormone polyadenylation signal
   3461..4049    -  rep_origin     ori: high-copy-number ColE1/pMB1/pBR322/pUC origin of replication
   4271..4287    +  polyA_signal   bGH poly(A) signal (fragment): bovine growth hormone polyadenylation signal
   4378..4425    -  polyA_signal   HSV TK poly(A) signal: herpes simplex virus thymidine kinase polyadenylation signal (Cole and Stacy, 1985)
   4484..4636    -  CDS            ble (fragment): BLE_KLEPN - Experimental evidence at protein level: Swiss-Prot protein existence level 1. Binding protein with a strong affinity to the bleomycin family of antibiotics. Binds to CL990; an antimitotic-antibiotic compound. From Klebsiella pneumoniae.
   4657..5451    -  CDS            NeoR/KanR: aminoglycoside phosphotransferase from Tn5; aph(3')-II (or nptII); confers resistance to neomycin, kanamycin, and G418 (Geneticin®)
   5486..5843    -  promoter       SV40 promoter: SV40 enhancer and early promoter
   5845..5949    -  promoter       AmpR promoter: bla
   5976..6404    +  rep_origin     f1 ori (sequence partly withheld): f1 bacteriophage origin of replication; arrow indicates direction of (+) strand synthesis
>Addgene plasmid #214905 | SHIP2-C1 | addgene full sequence | sequence record 426097 | Addgene NGS Result
AACAAAATATTAACGCTTACAATTTCCATTCGCCATTCAGGCTGCGCAACTGTTGGGAAGGGCGATCGGT
GCGGGCCTCTTCGCTATTACGCCAGCTGGCGAAAGGGGGATGTGCTGCAAGGCGATTAAGTTGGGTAACG
CCAGGGTTTTCCCAGTCACGACGTTGTAAAACGACGGCCAGTGCCAAGCTGATCTATACATTGAATCAAT
ATTGGCAATTAGCCATATTAGTCATTGGTTATATAGCATAAATCAATATTGGCTATTGGCCATTGCATAC
GTTGTATCTATATCATAATATGTACATTTATATTGGCTCATGTCCAATATGACCGCCATGTTGACATTGA
TTATTGACTAGTTATTAATAGTAATCAATTACGGGGTCATTAGTTCATAGCCCATATATGGAGTTCCGCG
TTACATAACTTACGGTAAATGGCCCGCCTGGCTGACCGCCCAACGACCCCCGCCCATTGACGTCAATAAT
GACGTATGTTCCCATAGTAACGCCAATAGGGACTTTCCATTGACGTCAATGGGTGGAGTATTTACGGTAA
ACTGCCCACTTGGCAGTACATCAAGTGTATCATATGCCAAGTCCGCCCCCTATTGACGTCAATGACGGTA
AATGGCCCGCCTGGCATTATGCCCAGTACATGACCTTACGGGACTTTCCTACTTGGCAGTACATCTACGT
ATTAGTCATCGCTATTACCATGGTGATGCGGTTTTGGCAGTACACCAATGGGCGTGGATAGCGGTTTGAC
TCACGGGGATTTCCAAGTCTCCACCCCATTGACGTCAATGGGAGTTTGTTTTGGCACCAAAATCAACGGG
ACTTTCCAAAATGTCGTAATAACCCCGCCCCGTTGACGCAAATGGGCGGTAGGCGTGTACGGTGGGAGGT
CTATATAAGCAGAGCTCGTTTAGTGAACCGTCAGAATTTTGTAATACGACTCACTATAGGGCGGCCGGGA
ATTCATGTCAAAGACTTCAGACCAGGCCTACATTGAGTTTGAGAGCATCGAGGCCATTGTGAAGACAGCC
AGCCGCACCAAGTTCTTCATCGAGTTCTACTCTACCTGCCTGGAGGAATACAAGAAGAGCTTTGAGAATG
ATGCCCAGAGCAGTGACAACATCAACTTCCTCAAAGTGCAGTGGTCTTCACGCCAGCTGCCCACGCTCAA
ACCAATTCTGGCTGATATCGAGTACCTGCAGGACCAGCACCTCCTGCTCACAGTCAAGTCCATGGATGGC
TATGAATCCTATGGGGAGTGTGTGGTTGCACTCAAATCCATGATCGGCAGCACGGCCCAACAGTTCCTGA
CCTTCCTATCCCACCGTGGCGAGGAGACAGGCAATATCAGAGGCTCCATGAAGGTGCGGGTGCCCACGGA
GCGCCTGGGCACCCGTGAGCGGCTCTACGAGTGGATCAGCATTGATAAGGATGAGGCAGGAGCAAAGAGC
AAAGCCCCCTCTGTGTCCCGAGGGAGCCAGGAGCCCAGGTCAGGGAGCCGCAAGCCAGCCTTCACAGAGG
CCTCCTGCCCGCTCTCCAGGTTATTTGAAGAACCAGAGAAACCGCCACCAACGGGGAGGCCCCCAGCCCC
ACCCCGAGCAGCTCCCCGGGAGGAGCCCTTGACCCCCAGGTTGAAGCCAGAGGGAGCTCCTGAACCAGAA
GGGGTGGCGGCCCCCCCACCCAAGAACAGCTTCAATAACCCTGCCTACTACGTCCTTGAAGGGGTCCCGC
ACCAGCTGCTGCCCCCGGAGCCACCCTCGCCTGCCAGGGCCCCTGTCCCATCTGCCACCAAGAACAAAGT
GGCCATTACAGTGCCTGCTCCACAGCTTGGGCACCACCGGCACCCTCGTGTGGGAGAGGGGAGTTCTTCA
GATGAGGAGTCTGGAGGCACACTGCCCCCTCCAGACTTTCCACCTCCACCACTGCCGGACTCAGCCATCT
TCCTGCCCCCCAGCCTGGATCCTTTACCAGGGCCAGTGGTCCGGGGCCGTGGTGGGGCTGAGGCCCGTGG
CCCACCACCTCCCAAGGCCCATCCAAGGCCTCCACTGCCCCCAGGCCCCTCACCAGCCAGCACTTTCCTG
GGGGAAGTGGCCAGTGGGGATGACCGGTCCTGCTCGGTGCTGCAGATGGCCAAGACGCTGAGCGAGGTGG
ACTATGCCCCTGCTGGGCCTGCACGCTCAGCGCTCCTCCCAGGCCCCCTGGAGCTGCAGCCCCCCCGGGG
ACTGCCCTCGGACTATGGCCGGCCCCTCAGCTTCCCTCCACCCCGCATCCGGGAGAGCATCCAGGAAGAC
CTGGCAGAGGAGGCTCCGTGCCTGCAGGGCGGGCGGGCCAGCGGGCTGGGCGAGGCAGGCATGAGTGCCT
GGCTGCGGGCCATCGGCTTGGAGCGCTATGAGGAGGGCCTGGTGCATAATGGCTGGGACGACCTGGAGTT
TCTCAGTGACATCACCGAGGAGGACTTGGAGGAGGCTGGGGTGCAGGACCCGGCTCACAAGCGCCTCCTT
CTGGACACCCTGCAGCTCAGCAAGACGCGTACGCGGCCGCTCGAGGGTAAGCCTATCCCTAACCCTCTCC
TCGGTCTCGATTCTACGCGTACCGGTCATCATCACCATCACCATTGAGCTAGCGTTTAAACGGCCGGCCG
CGGTCATAGCTGTTTCCTGAACAGATCCCGGGTGGCATCCCTGTGACCCCTCCCCAGTGCCTCTCCTGGC
CCTGGAAGTTGCCACTCCAGTGCCCACCAGCCTTGTCCTAATAAAATTAAGTTGCATCATTTTGTCTGAC
TAGGTGTCCTTCTATAATATTATGGGGTGGAGGGGGGTGGTATGGAGCAAGGGGCAAGTTGGGAAGACAA
CCTGTAGGGCCTGCGGGGTCTATTGGGAACCAAGCTGGAGTGCAGTGGCACAATCTTGGCTCACTGCAAT
CTCCGCCTCCTGGGTTCAAGCGATTCTCCTGCCTCAGCCTCCCGAGTTGTTGGGATTCCAGGCATGCATG
ACCAGGCTCAGCTAATTTTTGTTTTTTTGGTAGAGACGGGGTTTCACCATATTGGCCAGGCTGGTCTCCA
ACTCCTAATCTCAGGTGATCTACCCACCTTGGCCTCCCAAATTGCTGGGATTACAGGCGTGAACCACTGC
TCCCTTCCCTGTCCTTCTGATTTTAAAATAACTATACCAGCAGGAGGACGTCCAGACACAGCATAGGCTA
CCTGGCCATGCCCAACCGGTGGGACATTTGAGTTGCTTGCTTGGCACTGTCCTCTCATGCGTTGGGTCCA
CTCAGTAGATGCCTGTTGAATTGGGTACGCGGCCAGCGGCGAGCGGTATCAGCTCACTCAAAGGCGGTAA
TACGGTTATCCACAGAATCAGGGGATAACGCAGGAAAGAACATGTGAGCAAAAGGCCAGCAAAAGGCCAG
GAACCGTAAAAAGGCCGCGTTGCTGGCGTTTTTCCATAGGCTCCGCCCCCCTGACGAGCATCACAAAAAT
CGACGCTCAAGTCAGAGGTGGCGAAACCCGACAGGACTATAAAGATACCAGGCGTTTCCCCCTGGAAGCT
CCCTCGTGCGCTCTCCTGTTCCGACCCTGCCGCTTACCGGATACCTGTCCGCCTTTCTCCCTTCGGGAAG
CGTGGCGCTTTCTCATAGCTCACGCTGTAGGTATCTCAGTTCGGTGTAGGTCGTTCGCTCCAAGCTGGGC
TGTGTGCACGAACCCCCCGTTCAGCCCGACCGCTGCGCCTTATCCGGTAACTATCGTCTTGAGTCCAACC
CGGTAAGACACGACTTATCGCCACTGGCAGCAGCCACTGGTAACAGGATTAGCAGAGCGAGGTATGTAGG
CGGTGCTACAGAGTTCTTGAAGTGGTGGCCTAACTACGGCTACACTAGAAGAACAGTATTTGGTATCTGC
GCTCTGCTGAAGCCAGTTACCTTCGGAAAAAGAGTTGGTAGCTCTTGATCCGGCAAACAAACCACCGCTG
GTAGCGGTGGTTTTTTTGTTTGCAAGCAGCAGATTACGCGCAGAAAAAAAGGATCTCAAGAAGATCCTTT
GATCTTTTCTACGGGGTCTGACGCTCAGTGGAACGAAAACTCACGTTAAGGGATTTTGGTCATGAGATTA
TCAAAAAGGATCTTCACCTAGATCCTTTTAAATTAAAAATGAAGTTTTAAATCAATCTAAAGTATATATG
AGTAACCTGAGGCTATGGCAGGGCCTGCCGCCCCGACGTTGGCTGCGAGCCCTGGGCCTTCACCCGAACT
TGGGGGGTGGGGTGGGGAAAAGGAAGAAACGCGGGCGTATTGGCCCCAATGGGGTCTCGGTGGGGTATCG
ACAGAGTGCCAGCCCTGGGACCGAACCCCGCGTTTATGAACAAACGACCCAACACCGTGCGTTTTATTCT
GTCTTTTTATTGCCGTCATAGCGCGGGTTCCTTCCGGTATTGTCTCCTTCCGTGTTTCAGTTAGCCTCCC
CCTAGGGTGGGCGAAGAACTCCAGCATGAGATCCCCGCGCTGGAGGATCATCCAGCCGGCGTCCCGGAAA
ACGATTCCGAAGCCCAACCTTTCATAGAAGGCGGCGGTGGAATCGAAATCTCGTGATGGCAGGTTGGGCG
TCGCTTGGTCGGTCATTTCGAACCCCAGAGTCCCGCTCAGAAGAACTCGTCAAGAAGGCGATAGAAGGCG
ATGCGCTGCGAATCGGGAGCGGCGATACCGTAAAGCACGAGGAAGCGGTCAGCCCATTCGCCGCCAAGCT
CTTCAGCAATATCACGGGTAGCCAACGCTATGTCCTGATAGCGATCCGCCACACCCAGCCGGCCACAGTC
GATGAATCCAGAAAAGCGGCCATTTTCCACCATGATATTCGGCAAGCAGGCATCGCCATGGGTCACGACG
AGATCCTCGCCGTCGGGCATGCTCGCCTTGAGCCTGGCGAACAGTTCGGCTGGCGCGAGCCCCTGATGCT
CTTCGTCCAGATCATCCTGATCGACAAGACCGGCTTCCATCCGAGTACGTGCTCGCTCGATGCGATGTTT
CGCTTGGTGGTCGAATGGGCAGGTAGCCGGATCAAGCGTATGCAGCCGCCGCATTGCATCAGCCATGATG
GATACTTTCTCGGCAGGAGCAAGGTGAGATGACAGGAGATCCTGCCCCGGCACTTCGCCCAATAGCAGCC
AGTCCCTTCCCGCTTCAGTGACAACGTCGAGCACAGCTGCGCAAGGAACGCCCGTCGTGGCCAGCCACGA
TAGCCGCGCTGCCTCGTCTTGCAGTTCATTCAGGGCACCGGACAGGTCGGTCTTGACAAAAAGAACCGGG
CGCCCCTGCGCTGACAGCCGGAACACGGCGGCATCAGAGCAGCCGATTGTCTGTTGTGCCCAGTCATAGC
CGAATAGCCTCTCCACCCAAGCGGCCGGAGAACCTGCGTGCAATCCATCTTGTTCAATCATGCGAAACGA
TCCTCATCCTGTCTCTTGATCGATCTTTGCAAAAGCCTAGGCCTCCAAAAAAGCCTCCTCACTACTTCTG
GAATAGCTCAGAGGCCGAGGCGGCCTCGGCCTCTGCATAAATAAAAAAAATTAGTCAGCCATGGGGCGGA
GAATGGGCGGAACTGGGCGGAGTTAGGGGCGGGATGGGCGGAGTTAGGGGCGGGACTATGGTTGCTGACT
AATTGAGATGCATGCTTTGCATACTTCTGCCTGCTGGGGAGCCTGGGGACTTTCCACACCTGGTTGCTGA
CTAATTGAGATGCATGCTTTGCATACTTCTGCCTGCTGGGGAGCCTGGGGACTTTCCACACCCTAACTGA
CACACATTCCACAGCTGGTTCTTTCCGCCTCAGGACTCTTCCTTTTTCAATATTATTGAAGCATTTATCA
GGGTTATTGTCTCATGAGCGGATACATATTTGAATGTATTTAGAAAAATAAACAAATAGGGGTTCCGCGC
ACATTTCCCCGAAAAGTGCCACCTG
[124 nt withheld, positions 5976-6099]
C
[91 nt withheld, positions 6101-6191]
A
[49 nt withheld, positions 6193-6241]
CCTTTGACGTTGGAGTCCACGTTCTTT
[37 nt withheld, positions 6269-6305]
ACCCTATCTCGGTCTATTCTTTTGATTTATAAGGGATTTTGCCGATTTCGGCCTATTGGTTAAAAAATGA
GCTGATTTAACAAAAATTTAACGCGAATTTT
